Addgene plasmid #138220: pFP.R271
Purpose: Expresses the split mCherry reporter interrupted by the SspDnaX artificially mini-intein (in cis)
Depositing lab: Baojun Wang. Depositing organization: University of Edinburgh. Publication: An expanded library of orthogonal split inteins enables modular multi-peptide assemblies. Pinto F, Thornton EL, Wang B. Nat Commun. 2020 Mar 23;11(1):1529. doi: 10.1038/s41467-020-15272-2. PubMed 32251274.
Backbone
  Vector backbone: pSB3T5
  Backbone manufacturer: BioBrick vector, IGEM registry
  Backbone size w/o insert (bp): 3252
  Total vector size (bp): 5623
  Vector type: Bacterial Expression, Synthetic Biology
Growth in bacteria
  Bacterial resistance: Tetracycline, 10 μg/mL
  Growth temperature: 37°C
  Growth strain: DH5alpha
  Copy number: Low Copy
Gene/Insert 1
  Gene/Insert name: araC
  Insert size (bp): 930
  Entrez Gene: araC (a.k.a. b0064, ECK0065)
  Promoter: iPC
  Cloning method: Gibson Cloning
  Sequencing primers: 5′ VF2 - TGCCACCTGACGTCTAAGAA
Gene/Insert 2
  Gene/Insert name: mCherryN(IDE).SspDnaX.(CHT)mCherryC.H6
  Species: Synthetic
  Insert size (bp): 1149
  Promoter: P(araBAD)
  Tag / fusion protein: 6xHis (C terminal on insert)
  Cloning method: Gibson Cloning
  Sequencing primers: 5′ araC_F2 - AACCCACTGGTGATACCATTCG; 3′ VR - ATTACCGCCTTTGAGTGAGC
Terms and licenses: Academic/Nonprofit Terms; Industry Terms: Not Available to Industry
How to cite: pFP.R271 was a gift from Baojun Wang (Addgene plasmid # 138220 ; http://n2t.net/addgene:138220 ; RRID:Addgene_138220)
