[The description below was written by a language model from this plasmid's Addgene catalogue record and pLannotate feature annotations shown in this document.]
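Description:
pFP.R271 is a 5.6 kb bacterial expression plasmid built on the BioBrick vector pSB3T5 for synthetic biology work in E. coli. It replicates from the p15A origin, which keeps copy number low to medium and is compatible with ColE1-type plasmids in the same cell. Selection is by tetracycline, through a tet promoter driving the tetracycline efflux protein gene. The cloning region sits between the BioBrick prefix and suffix and is insulated from the backbone by flanking transcription terminators (T3Te, tonB, his operon and others). The annotation also picks up short fragments of β-lactamase, the RSF origin and the bom region. These appear to be backbone remnants rather than functional parts.

The payload is an arabinose-inducible reporter module. The araC regulator gene is transcribed in the reverse orientation from its own promoter (recorded as iPC) and diverges from the araBAD promoter, so expression of the downstream gene is switched on by L-arabinose. That gene encodes mCherry split into an N-terminal and a C-terminal fragment, annotated as two separate mCherry pieces. The unannotated gap between them matches the catalogued SspDnaX artificial mini-intein, with the short flanking extein residues named in the insert (IDE and CHT). A C-terminal 6xHis tag allows detection or purification.

Because the intein is contiguous and acts in cis, its excision from the translated precursor should ligate the two mCherry halves. Restored red fluorescence therefore serves as a readout of splicing. The construct was deposited with a study that expanded a library of orthogonal split inteins, where it tests splicing of the SspDnaX intein within this mCherry reporter.
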