Features (pLannotate 1.2.2; 16 found; start..end, strand, type, name):
     48..77      -  terminator     T3Te terminator: phage T3 early transcription terminator
    124..145     +  misc_feature   BioBrick prefix: BioBrick prefix for parts that do not start with "ATG"
    146..1024    -  CDS            araC: L-arabinose regulatory protein; araC
   1051..1335    +  promoter       araBAD promoter: araBAD; promoter of the L-arabinose operon of E. coli; the araC regulatory gene is transcribed in the opposite direction (Guzman et al., 1995)
   1365..1841    +  CDS            mCherry (fragment): monomeric derivative of DsRed fluorescent protein (Shaner et al., 2004) mammalian codon-optimized
   2262..2492    +  CDS            mCherry (fragment): monomeric derivative of DsRed fluorescent protein (Shaner et al., 2004) mammalian codon-optimized
   2517..2537    +  misc_feature   BioBrick suffix: universal suffix for all parts
   2573..2604    +  terminator     tonB terminator: bidirectional E. coli tonB-P14 transcription terminator
   2651..2691    -  terminator     bacterial terminator (fragment): putative bacterial transcription terminator
   2704..2949    +  CDS            bla(M) (fragment): β-lactamase lacking the signal sequence; bla(M); allows cytosolic expression of β-lactamase
   3115..3659    +  rep_origin     p15A ori: Plasmids containing the medium-copy-number p15A origin of replication can be propagated in E. coli cells that contain a second plasmid with the ColE1 origin.
   3747..3802    +  rep_origin     RSF ori (fragment): Plasmids containing the RSF 1030 origin of replication can be propagated in E. coli cells that contain additional plasmids with compatible origins.
   3901..3927    -  misc_feature   bom (fragment): basis of mobility region from pBR322
   4275..4303    +  promoter       tet promoter: E. coli promoter for tetracycline efflux protein gene
   4351..5539    +  CDS            TcR (fragment): tetracycline efflux protein; tet; confers resistance to tetracycline
   5552..5611    +  terminator     his operon terminator: This putative transcriptin terminator from the E. coli his operon has a 2-bp deletion introduced during synthesis. Its efficiency has not been determined.
>Addgene plasmid #138220 | pFP.R271 | addgene full sequence | sequence record 296583 | Addgene NGS Result
TGCCACCTGACGTCTAAGAAAAGGAATATTCAGCAATTTGCCCGTGCCGAAGAAAGGCCCACCCGTGAAG
GTGAGCCAGTGAGTTGATTGCTACGTAATTAGTTAGTTAGCCCTTAGTGACTCGAATTCGCGGCCGCTTC
TAGAGTTATGACAACTTGACGGCTACATCATTCACTTTTTCTTCACAACCGGCACGGAACTCGCTCGGGC
TGGCCCCGGTGCATTTTTTAAATACCCGCGAGAAATAGAGTTGATCGTCAAAACCAACATTGCGACCGAC
GGTGGCGATAGGCATCCGGGTGGTGCTCAAAAGCAGCTTCGCCTGGCTGATACGTTGGTCCTCGCGCCAG
CTTAAGACGCTAATCCCTAACTGCTGGCGGAAAAGATGTGACAGACGCGACGGCGACAAGCAAACATGCT
GTGCGACGCTGGCGATATCAAAATTGCTGTCTGCCAGGTGATCGCTGATGTACTGACAAGCCTCGCGTAC
CCGATTATCCATCGGTGGATGGAGCGACTCGTTAATCGCTTCCATGCGCCGCAGTAACAATTGCTCAAGC
AGATTTATCGCCAGCAGCTCCGAATAGCGCCCTTCCCCTTGCCCGGCGTTAATGATTTGCCCAAACAGGT
CGCTGAAATGCGGCTGGTGCGCTTCATCCGGGCGAAAGAACCCCGTATTGGCAAATATTGACGGCCAGTT
AAGCCATTCATGCCAGTAGGCGCGCGGACGAAAGTAAACCCACTGGTGATACCATTCGCGAGCCTCCGGA
TGACGACCGTAGTGATGAATCTCTCCTGGCGGGAACAGCAAAATATCACCCGGTCGGCAAACAAATTCTC
GTCCCTGATTTTTCACCACCCCCTGACCGCGAATGGTGAGATTGAGAATATAACCTTTCATTCCCAGCGG
TCGGTCGATAAAAAAATCGAGATAACCGTTGGCCTCAATCGGCGTTAAACCCGCCACCAGATGGGCATTA
AACGAGTATCCCGGCAGCAGGGGATCATTTTGCGCTTCAGCCATACTTTTCATACTCCCGCCATTCAGAG
AAGAAACCAATTGTCCATATTGCATCAGACATTGCCGTCACTGCGTCTTTTACTGGCTCTTCTCGCTAAC
CAAACCGGTAACCCCGCTTATTAAAAGCATTCTGTAACAAAGCGGGACCAAAGCCATGACAAAAACGCGT
AACAAAAGTGTCTATAATCACGGCAGAAAAGTCCACATTGATTATTTGCACGGCGTCACACTTTGCTATG
CCATAGCATTTTTATCCATAAGATTAGCGGATCCTACCTGACGCTTTTTATCGCAACTCTCTACTGTTTC
TCCATTACTAGAGATTAAAGAGGAGAAATACTAGATGGTGAGCAAGGGCGAAGAAGACAACATGGCCATC
ATCAAGGAGTTCATGCGCTTCAAGGTGCACATGGAGGGCTCCGTGAACGGCCACGAGTTCGAGATCGAGG
GCGAGGGCGAGGGCCGCCCCTACGAGGGCACCCAGACCGCCAAGCTGAAGGTGACCAAGGGTGGCCCCCT
GCCCTTCGCCTGGGACATCCTGTCCCCTCAGTTCATGTACGGCTCCAAGGCCTACGTGAAGCACCCCGCC
GACATCCCCGACTACTTGAAGCTGTCCTTCCCCGAGGGCTTCAAGTGGGAGCGCGTGATGAACTTCGAGG
ACGGCGGCGTGGTGACCGTGACCCAGGACTCCTCCTTGCAGGACGGCGAGTTCATCTACAAGGTGAAGCT
GCGCGGCACCAACTTCCCCTCCGACGGCCCCGTAATGCAGAAGAAGACCATGGGCTGGGAGGCCTCCTCC
GAGCGGATGTACCCCGAGGACATTGACGAATGCTTAACGGGGGACTCACAAGTTTTGACCCGCAATGGCT
TAATGTCCATTGACAATCCCCAAATAAAAGGGCGAGAAGTTCTGAGCTACAACGAAACTCTACAGCAATG
GGAATATAAAAAAGTTTTAAGATGGCTTGACAGAGGCGAAAAGCAAACATTGTCTATTAAGACAAAAAAT
TCTACAGTACGGTGTACGGCTAACCATTTAATCAGAACTGAACAAGGATGGACGAGAGCGGAAAACATCA
CTCCCGGAATGAAGATACTATCCCCTGCGCCGCAATGGCATACAAATTTCGAGGAAGTTGAGTCCGTCAC
TAAGGGTCAAGTGGAAAAAGTTTATGACCTGGAGGTGGAAGATAATCACAATTTTGTTGCCAATGGCTTA
CTAGTCCATAACTGTCACACTGGCGCCCTGAAGGGCGAGATCAAGCAGAGGCTGAAGCTGAAGGACGGCG
GCCACTACGACGCTGAGGTCAAGACCACCTACAAGGCCAAGAAGCCCGTGCAGCTGCCCGGCGCCTACAA
CGTCAACATCAAGTTGGACATCACCTCCCACAACGAGGACTACACCATCGTGGAACAGTACGAACGCGCC
GAGGGCCGCCACTCCACCGGCGGCATGGACGAGCTGTACAAGCATCATCACCATCACCACTAATAATACT
AGTAGCGGCCGCTGCAGGAGTCACTAAGGGTTAGTTAGTTAGATTAGCAGAAAGTCAAAAGCCTCCGACC
GGAGGCTTTTGACTAAAACTTCCCTTGGGGTTATCATTGGGGCTCACTCAAAGGCGGTAATCAGATAAAA
AAAATCCTTAGCTTTCGCTAAGGATGATTTCTGCTAGAGATGGAATAGACTGGATGGAGGCGGATAAAGT
TGCAGGACCACTTCTGCGCTCGGCCCTTCCGGCTGGCTGGTTTATTGCTGATAAATCTGGAGCCGGTGAG
CGTGGGTCTCGCGGTATCATTGCAGCACTGGGGCCAGATGGTAAGCCCTCCCGTATCGTAGTTATCTACA
CGACGGGGAGTCAGGCAACTATGGATGAACGAAATAGACAGATCGCTGAGATAGGTGCCTCACTGATTAA
GCATTGGTAACTGTCAGACCAAGTTTACTCATATATACTTTAGATTGATTTAAAACTTCATTTTTAATTT
AAAAGGATCTAGGTGAAGATCCTTTTTGATAATCTCATGACCAAAATCCCTTAACGTGAGTTTTCGTTCC
ACTGAGCGTCAGACCCCTTAATAAGATGATCTTCTTGAGATCGTTTTGGTCTGCGCGTAATCTCTTGCTC
TGAAAACGAAAAAACCGCCTTGCAGGGCGGTTTTCGAAGGTTCTCTGAGCTACCAACTCTTTGAACCGAG
GTAACTGGCTTGGAGGAGCGCAGTCACCAAAACTTGTCCTTTCAGTTTAGCCTTAACCGGCGCATGACTT
CAAGACTAACTCCTCTAAATCAATTACCAGTGGCTGCTGCCAGTGGTGCTTTTGCATGTCTTTCCGGGTT
GGACTCAAGACGATAGTTACCGGATAAGGCGCAGCGGTCGGACTGAACGGGGGGTTCGTGCATACAGTCC
AGCTTGGAGCGAACTGCCTACCCGGAACTGAGTGTCAGGCGTGGAATGAGACAAACGCGGCCATAACAGC
GGAATGACACCGGTAAACCGAAAGGCAGGAACAGGAGAGCGCACGAGGGAGCCGCCAGGGGGAAACGCCT
GGTATCTTTATAGTCCTGTCGGGTTTCGCCACCACTGATTTGAGCGTCAGATTTCGTGATGCTTGTCAGG
GGGGCGGAGCCTATGGAAAAACGGCTTTGCCGCGGCCCTCTCACTTCCCTGTTAAGTATCTTCCTGGCAT
CTTCCAGGAAATCTCCGCCCCGTTCGTAAGCCATTTCCGCTCGCCGCAGTCGAACGACCGAGCGTAGCGA
GTCAGTGAGCGAGGAAGCGGAATATATCCTGTATCACATATTCTGCTGACGCACCGGTGCAGCCTTTTTT
CTCCTGCCACATGAAGCACTTCACTGACACCCTCATCAGTGCCAACATAGTAAGCCAGTATACACTCCGC
TAGCGCTGAGGTCTGCCTCGTGAAGAAGGTGTTGCTGACTCATACCAGGCCTGAATCGCCCCATCATCCA
GCCAGAAAGTGAGGGAGCCACGGTTGATGAGAGCTTTGTTGTAGGTGGACCAGTTGGTGATTTTGAACTT
TTGCTTTGCCACGGAACGGTCTGCGTTGTCGGGAAGATGCGTGATCTGATCCTTCAACTCAGCAAAAGTT
CGATTTATTCAACAAAGCCACGTTGTGTCTCAAAATCTCTGATGTTACATTGCACAAGATAAAAATATAT
CATCATGAACAATAAAACTGTCTGCTTACATAAACAGTAATACAAGGGGTGTTTACTAGAGGAGATTCTC
ATGTTTGACAGCTTATCATCGATAAGCTTTAATGCGGTAGTTTATCACAGTTAAATTGCTAACGCAGTCA
GGCACCGTGTATGAAATCTAACAATGCGCTCATCGTCATTCTCGGCACCGTCACCCTGGACGCTGTAGGC
ATAGGCTTGGTTATGCCGGTACTGCCGGGCCTCTTGCGGGATATCGTCCATTCCGACAGTATTGCCAGTC
ACTATGGCGTGCTGCTTGCGCTCTATGCGTTGATGCAATTTCTTTGCGCACCCGTTCTCGGAGCCCTGTC
CGACCGCTTTGGCCGCCGTCCAGTCCTGCTCGCTTCGCTCCTTGGAGCCACTATCGACTACGCGATCATG
GCGACCACACCCGTCCTGTGGATTCTCTACGCCGGACGCATCGTGGCGGGCATCACGGGTGCCACAGGTG
CGGTTGCTGGTGCCTATATCGCCGACATCACCGATGGGGAAGATCGGGCTCGCCACTTCGGGCTCATGAG
CGCTTGTTTCGGCGTGGGTATGGTGGCAGGCCCCGTGGCCGGGGGACTGTTGGGTGCCATCTCCTTGCAT
GCACCATTCCTTGCGGCGGCGGTGCTCAACGGCCTCAACCTCCTCCTGGGCTGCTTCCTTATGCAGGAAT
CGCATAAGGGAGAGCGCCGTCCGATGCCCTTGCGTGCCTTCAATCCAGTCAGCTCCTTCCGGTGGGCGCG
GGGCATGACTATCGTCGCCGCACTTATGACTGTTTTCTTTATCATGCAACTCGTAGGACAGGTTCCGGCA
GCGCTCTGGGTCATTTTCGGCGAGGACCGCTTTCGCTGGAGCGCGACGATGATCGGCCTGTCGCTTGCGG
TATTCGGAATCTTGCACGCCCTCGCTCAAGCCTTCGTCACGGGCCCCGCCACCAAACGTTTCGGCGAGAA
GCAGGCCATTATCGCGGGCATGGCGGCCGACGCGCTGGGCTACGTCTTGCTGGCGTTCGCGACGCGCGGC
TGGATGGCCTTCCCCATTATGATTCTTCTCGCTTCCGGCGGCATCGGTATGCCCGCGTTGCAGGCCATGC
TGTCCCGCCAAGTAGATGACGACCATCAGGGACAGCTTCAAGGGTCGCTCGCGGCTCTTACCAGCCTCAC
TTCGATCATTGGACCGCTGATCGTCACGGCGATTTATGCCGCCTCGGCGAGCACATGGAACGGGTTGGCA
TGGATTGTAGGTGCCGCCCTTTACCTTGTCTGCCTCCCCGCGTTGCGTCGCGGTGCATGGAGCCGGGCCA
CCTCGACCTAATAATACTAGCTCCGGCAAAAAAACGGGCAAGGTGTCACCACCCTGCCCTTTTTCTTTAA
AACCGAAAAGATTACTTCGCGTT
